>Addgene plasmid #137116 | pFLinkC-AI(GPG)-FKBP12(EAAAK16)-FRB(PAS5)-TVMV | addgene full sequence | sequence record 271258 | Addgene NGS Result
GCTGCCAGTGGCGATAAGTCGTGTCTTACCGGGTTGGACTCAAGACGATAGTTACCGGATAAGGCGCAGC
GGTCGGGCTGAACGGGGGGTTCGTGCACACAGCCCAGCTTGGAGCGAACGACCTACACCGAACTGAGATA
CCTACAGCGTGAGCTATGAGAAAGCGCCACGCTTCCCGAAGGGAGAAAGGCGGACAGGTATCCGGTAAGC
GGCAGGGTCGGAACAGGAGAGCGCACGAGGGAGCTTCCAGGGGGAAACGCCTGGTATCTTTATAGTCCTG
TCGGGTTTCGCCACCTCTGACTTGAGCGTCGATTTTTGTGATCTCGTCAGGGGGGCGGAGCCTATGGAAA
AACGCCAGCAACGCGGCCTTTTTACGGTTCCTGGCCTTTTGCTGGCCTTTTGCTCACATGTTCTTTCCTG
CGTTATCCCCTGATTCTGTGGATAACCGTATTACCGCCAATTGATGTCGGCGATATAGGCGCCAGCAACC
GCACCTGTGGCGCCGGTGATGCCGGCCACGATGCGTCCGGCGTAGAGGATCGAGATCTCGATCCCGCGAA
ATTCTAGAGTAATACGACTCACTATAGGGAGAAATAATTTTGTTTAACTTTAAAAAAAAAAAGAAGGAGA
ATAATCTATGGGGAAAATCGAAGAAGGTAAACTGGTAATCTGGATTAACGGCGATAAAGGCTATAACGGT
CTGGCTGAAGTCGGTAAGAAATTCGAGAAAGATACCGGAATTAAAGTCACCGTTGAGCATCCGGATAAAC
TGGAAGAGAAATTCCCACAGGTTGCGGCAACTGGCGATGGCCCTGACATTATCTTCTGGGCACACGACCG
CTTTGGTGGCTACGCTCAATCTGGCCTGTTGGCTGAAATCACCCCGGACAAAGCGTTCCAGGACAAGCTG
TATCCGTTTACCTGGGATGCCGTACGTTACAACGGCAAGCTGATTGCTTACCCGATCGCTGTTGAAGCGT
TATCGCTGATTTATAACAAAGATCTGCTGCCGAACCCGCCAAAAACCTGGGAAGAGATCCCGGCGCTGGA
TAAAGAACTGAAAGCGAAAGGTAAGAGCGCGCTGATGTTCAACCTGCAAGAACCGTACTTCACCTGGCCG
CTGATTGCTGCTGACGGGGGTTATGCGTTCAAGTATGAAAACGGCAAGTACGACATTAAAGACGTGGGCG
TGGATAACGCTGGCGCGAAAGCGGGTCTGACCTTCCTGGTTGACCTGATTAAAAACAAACACATGAATGC
AGACACCGATTACTCCATCGCAGAAGCTGCCTTTAATAAAGGCGAAACAGCGATGACCATCAACGGCCCG
TGGGCATGGTCCAACATCGACACCAGCAAAGTGAATTATGGTGTAACGGTACTGCCGACCTTCAAGGGTC
AACCATCCAAACCGTTCGTTGGCGTGCTGAGCGCAGGTATTAACGCCGCCAGTCCGAACAAAGAGCTGGC
AAAAGAGTTCCTCGAAAACTATCTGCTGACTGATGAAGGTCTGGAAGCGGTTAATAAAGACAAACCGCTG
GGTGCCGTAGCGCTGAAGTCTTACGAGGAAGAGTTGGTGAAAGATCCGCGTATTGCCGCCACTATGGAAA
ACGCCCAGAAAGGTGAAATCATGCCGAACATCCCGCAGATGTCCGCTTTCTGGTATGCCGTGCGTACTGC
GGTGATCAACGCCGCCAGCGGTCGTCAGACTGTCGATGAAGCCCTGAAAGACGCGCAGACTAATTCGAGC
TCGGAGAACCTGTATTTCCAGTCCAGTGGCTGGAGCCACCCGCAGTTCGAAAAGTCAGGAGGTCGCGAAT
ATGTGCGCTTTGCGCCGGGTCCGGGGGTGCAGGTGGAAACCATTTCTCCAGGCGATGGCCGTACGTTCCC
GAAGCGCGGTCAAACATGCGTAGTCCATTACACCGGTATGCTGGAAGATGGCAAAAAGTTCGATTCGTCC
CGTGACCGCAACAAACCCTTTAAGTTCATGTTGGGAAAACAAGAAGTTATCCGTGGCTGGGAGGAAGGCG
TAGCGCAAATGTCCGTTGGACAACGTGCAAAATTGACAATCTCTCCCGACTACGCGTATGGAGCGACCGG
CCATCCAGGTATCATTCCACCTCACGCTACACTGGTGTTCGATGTTGAACTGCTGAAACTGGAAGGTGGA
GCAGAAGCGGCCGCTAAAGAGGCAGCTGCAAAAGCAGGAGGGATTCTGTGGCACGAGATGTGGCATGAGG
GCCTGGAAGAGGCATCTCGTCTGTATTTTGGTGAACGCAACGTTAAAGGTATGTTCGAGGTTTTGGAGCC
ACTTCACGCTATGATGGAGCGCGGTCCACAGACCTTGAAAGAAACCTCGTTTAATCAAGCGTATGGCCGT
GATCTGATGGAGGCACAGGAGTGGTGTCGTAAGTACATGAAGAGTGGGAACGTAAAGGACCTGACTCAGG
CGTGGGATCTGTATTACCACGTGTTCCGTCGCATTGGTTCACCTGCAGGGTCCAAGGCGCTTCTGAAAGG
CGTGCGTGACTTCAATCCTATTTCTGCCTGTGTATGTTTGTTAGAGAACAGTTCTGACGGCCACTCTGAA
AGGCTATTCGGTATAGGCTTCGGACCGTACATCATCGCCAACCAACACCTATTTAGAAGAAATAACGGCG
AACTGACCATCAAAACCATGCACGGTGAGTTCAAAGTTAAGAACTCCACTCAGCTTCAGATGAAACCTGT
TGAAGGAAGAGATATTATAGTGATTAAGATGGCAAAAGACTTTCCGCCATTTCCACAAAAATTGAAATTT
CGTCAGCCGACCATAAAAGATAGAGTTTGTATGGTAAGTACTAACTTTCAACAGAAATCAGTCTCAAGTC
TTGTTAGCGAAAGTAGTCACATTGTGCACAAAGAGGATACTAGCTTTTGGCAGCACTGGATAACTACGAA
AGACGGTCAGTGTGGTAGTCCATTGGTATCAATTATAGACGGAAATATATTAGGTATCCACAGTCTAACT
CATACTACCAATGGTTCCAATTATTTCGTCGAGTTTCCTGAAAAGTTTGTGGCGACTTATCTGGACGCAG
CCGACGGATGGTGCAAAAACTGGAAGTTTAACGCAGACAAAATAAGTTGGGGATCATTCACCTTAGTTGA
GGATGCACCGGAGGACGGCATTGCATAAAGCCCCGACAGTAAAAAGAGACCCTGACTAGCCGATTCCAGG
CATCAAATAAAACGAAAGGCCCAGTCTTTCGACTGAGCCTTTCGTTTTATCTGTTGTTTGTCGGTGAACG
CTCTCTACTAGAGTCACACTGGCTCACCTTCGGGTGGGCCTTTCTGCGTTTATACTCCGGGAGCTGCATG
TGTCAGAGGTTTAACGAAAGGGCCTCGTGATACGCCTATTTTTATAGGTTAATGTCATGATAATAATGGT
TTCTTAGACGTCAGGTGGCAGGCTTACTTTTCGGGGAAATGTGCGCGGAACCCCTATTTGTTTATTTTTC
TAAATACATTCAAATATGTATCCGCTCATGAGACAATAACCCTGATAAATGCTTCAATAATATTGAAAAA
GGAAGAGTATGAGTATTCAACATTTCCGTGTCGCCCTTATTCCCTTTTTTGCGGCATTTTGCCTTCCTGT
TTTTGCTCACCCAGAAACGCTGGTGAAAGTAAAAGATGCTGAAGATCAGTTGGGTGCACGAGTGGGTTAC
ATCGAACTGGATCTCAACAGCGGTAAGATCCTTGAGAGTTTTCGCCCCGAAGAACGTTTTCCAATGATGA
GCACTTTTAAAGTTCTGCTATGTGGCGCGGTATTATCCCGTATTGACGCCGGGCAAGAGCAACTCGGTCG
CCGCATACACTATTCTCAGAATGACTTGGTTGAGTACTCACCAGTCACAGAAAAGCATCTTACGGATGGC
ATGACAGTAAGAGAATTATGTAGTGCTGCCATAACCATGAGTGATAACACAGCGGCCAACTTACTTCTGA
CAACGATCGGAGGACCGAAGGAGCTAACCGCTTTTTTGCACAACATGGGGGATCATGTAACTCGCCTTGA
TCGTTGGGAACCGGAGCTGAATGAAGCCATACCAAACGACGAGCGTGACACCACGATGCCTGTAGCGATG
GCAACAACGTTGCGCAAACTATTAACTGGCGAACTACTTACTCTAGCTTCCCGGCAACAATTAATAGACT
GGATGGAGGCGGATAAAGTTGCAGGACCACTTCTTCGCTCAGCACTTCCAGCTGGTTGGTTTATTGCTGA
TAAATCTGGAGCCGGTGAGCGTGGATCTCGCGGTATCATAGCAGCACTGGGGCCAGATGGTAAGCCCTCC
CGTATCGTAGTTATCTACACGACGGGGAGTCAGGCAACTATGGATGAACGAAATAGACAGATCGCTGAGA
TAGGTGCCTCACTGATTAAGCATTGGTAACTGTCAGACCAAGTTTACTCATATATACTTTGAATTCAAAC
TTCATTTTTAATTTAAAAGGATCTAGGTGAAGATCCTTTTTGATAATCTCATGACCAAAATCCCTTAACG
TGAGTTTTCGTTCCACTGAGCGTCAGACCCCGTAGAAAAGATCAAAGGATCTTCTTGAGATCCTTTTTTT
CTGCGCGTAATCTGCTGCTTGCAAACAAAAAAACCACCGCTACCAGCGGTGGTTTGTTTGCCGGATCAAG
AGCTACCAACTCTTTTTCCGAAGGTAACTGGCTTCAGCAGAGCGCAGATACCAAATACTGTTCTTCTAGT
GTAGCCGTAGTTAGGCCACCACTTCAAGAACTCTGTAGCACCGCCTACATACCTCGCTCTGCTAATCCTG
TTACCAGTGGCT
Features (pLannotate 1.2.2; 12 found; start..end, strand, type, name):
    462..541     -  CDS            TcR (fragment): tetracycline efflux protein; tet; confers resistance to tetracycline
    570..588     +  promoter       T7 promoter: promoter for bacteriophage T7 RNA polymerase
    643..1741    +  CDS            MBP (fragment): maltose binding protein from E. coli; malE (mutated); This version of the gene does not encode a signal sequence, so MBP will remain in the cytosol.
   1781..1804    +  CDS            Strep-Tag II: peptide that binds Strep-Tactin®, an engineered form of streptavidin
   1844..2164    +  CDS            FKBP1A: FKB1A_HUMAN - Also known as FKBP1, FKBP12. Experimental evidence at protein level: Swiss-Prot protein existence level 1. Keeps in an inactive conformation TGFBR1, the TGF-beta type I serine/threonine kinase receptor, preventing TGF-beta receptor activation in absence of ligand. Recruits SMAD7 to ACVR1B which prevents the association of SMAD2 and SMAD3 with the activin receptor complex, thereby blocking the activin signal. May modulate the RYR1 calcium channel activity. PPIases accelerate the folding of proteins. It catalyzes the cis-trans isomerization of proline imidic peptide bonds in oligop
   2213..2485    +  CDS            MTOR (fragment): MTOR_HUMAN - Also known as FRAP, FRAP1, FRAP2, RAFT1, RAPT1. Experimental evidence at protein level: Swiss-Prot protein existence level 1. Serine/threonine protein kinase which is a central regulator of cellular metabolism, growth and survival in response to hormones, growth factors, nutrients, energy and stress signals (PubMed:12087098, PubMed:12150925, PubMed:12150926, PubMed:12231510, PubMed:12718876, PubMed:14651849, PubMed:15268862, PubMed:15467718, PubMed:15545625, PubMed:15718470, PubMed:18497260, PubMed:18762023, PubMed:18925875, PubMed:20516213, PubMed:20537536, PubMed:21659604, PubMe
   2501..3166    +  CDS            POLG_TVMV (fragment): Experimental evidence at protein level: Swiss-Prot protein existence level 1. [Nuclear inclusion protein A]: has RNA-binding and proteolytic activities. From Tobacco vein mottling virus (TVMV).
   3227..3270    +  terminator     rrnB T1 terminator: Escherichia coli rrnB; transcription terminator T1 from the E. coli rrnB gene
   3311..3338    +  terminator     T7Te terminator: phage T7 early transcription terminator
   3474..3578    +  promoter       AmpR promoter: bla
   3579..4439    +  CDS            AmpR: β-lactamase; bla; confers resistance to ampicillin, carbenicillin, and related antibiotics
   4605..350     +  rep_origin     ori (across the origin): high-copy-number ColE1/pMB1/pBR322/pUC origin of replication
