[The description below was written by a language model from this plasmid's Addgene catalogue record and pLannotate feature annotations shown in this document.]
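Description:
pFLinkC-AI(GPG)-FKBP12(EAAAK16)-FRB(PAS5)-TVMV is a 4.8 kb bacterial expression plasmid built on the pFLinkC-XE backbone, a synthetic-biology vector from the iFLinkC iterative functional linker cloning system for combinatorial assembly of protein domains with linker peptides. It replicates from a high-copy ColE1/pUC-type origin and is selected with ampicillin through a β-lactamase gene driven by its own promoter. A short remnant of a tetracycline efflux gene is also annotated but is only a fragment and would not be expected to confer resistance.

The payload is a synthetic fusion protein catalogued as a protease switch (clone 1-C9). A T7 promoter drives a single annotated run of coding features. It begins with a cytosolic maltose binding protein lacking its signal sequence, followed by a Strep-Tag II. These two elements are commonly used to aid solubility and allow affinity purification. Downstream come human FKBP12, the FRB fragment of human mTOR, and the protease domain (nuclear inclusion protein A) of tobacco vein mottling virus. Transcription ends at tandem rrnB T1 and T7Te terminators.

The construct name indicates an N-terminal "AI" module joined by a GPG linker, an EAAAK-repeat linker between FKBP12 and FRB, and a PAS-type linker between FRB and TVMV. Neither the AI element nor the linkers are annotated separately in the feature table, and the record does not define AI; in this type of design it probably denotes an autoinhibitory module. FKBP12 and FRB are the classic rapamycin-dependent dimerisation pair, so the architecture suggests a ligand-responsive protease whose activity depends on linker composition, although the record does not describe the switching mechanism or this clone's performance.
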