Addgene plasmid #137116: pFLinkC-AI(GPG)-FKBP12(EAAAK16)-FRB(PAS5)-TVMV
Purpose: Protease Switch Clone ID: 1-C9
Depositing lab: Viktor Stein. Depositing organization: Technische Universitaet Darmstadt. Publication: iFLinkC: an iterative functional linker cloning strategy for the combinatorial assembly and recombination of linker peptides with functional domains. Grawe A, Ranglack J, Weyrich A, Stein V. Nucleic Acids Res. 2020 Jan 11. pii: 5700546. doi: 10.1093/nar/gkz1210. PubMed 31925441.
Backbone
  Vector backbone: pFLinkC-XE
  Vector type: Synthetic Biology
Growth in bacteria
  Bacterial resistance: Ampicillin, 100 μg/mL
  Growth temperature: 37°C
  Growth strain: DH5alpha
  Copy number: High Copy
Gene/Insert
  Gene/Insert name: AI(GPG)-FKBP12(EAAAK16)-FRB(PAS5)-TVMV
  Species: Synthetic
  Cloning method: Restriction Enzyme; 5′ cloning site Unknown (unknown if destroyed); 3′ cloning site Unknown (unknown if destroyed)
Terms and licenses: Academic/Nonprofit Terms; Industry Terms: Not Available to Industry
How to cite: pFLinkC-AI(GPG)-FKBP12(EAAAK16)-FRB(PAS5)-TVMV was a gift from Viktor Stein (Addgene plasmid # 137116 ; http://n2t.net/addgene:137116 ; RRID:Addgene_137116)
